>Addgene plasmid #37838 | pAV1825 | addgene partial sequence | sequence record 56281 | DsRed1-C 5'-AGCTGGACATCACCTCCCACAACG-3'
GAGCGCGCCGAGGGCCGCCACCACCTGTTCCTGTACAAGAAGGACGAGCTGTAGGGCGCCTCGTAGAATT
CCAACTGAGCGCCGGTCGCTACCATTACCAACTTGTCTGGTGTCAAAAATAATAGGGGCCGCTGTCATCA
GAGTAAGTTTAAACTGAGTTCTACTAACTAACGAGTAATATTTAAATTTTCAGCATCTCGCGCCCGTGCC
TCTGACTTCTAAGTCCAATTACTCTTCAACATCCCTACATGCTCTTTCTCCCTGTGCTCCCACCCCCTAT
TTTTGTTATTATCAAAAAACTTCTCTTAATTTCTTTGTTTTTTAGCTTCTTTTAAGTCACCTCTAACAAT
GAAATTGTGTAGATTCAAAAATAGAATTAATTCGTAATAAAAAGTCGAAAAAAATTGTGCTCCCTCCCCC
CATTAATAATAATTCTATCCCAAAATCTACACAATGTTCTGTGTACACTTCTTATGTTTTTTACTTCTGA
TAAATTTTTTTGAAACATCATAGAAAAAACCGCACACAAAATACCTTATCATATGTTACGTTTCAGTTTA
TGACCGCAATTTTTATTTCTTCGCACGTCTGGGCCTCTCATGACGTCAAATCATGCTCATCGTGAAAAAG
TTTTGGAGTATTTTTGGAATTTTTCAATCAAGTGAAAGTTTATGAAATTAATTTTCCTGCTTTTGCTTTT
TGGGGTTTCCCCTATTGTTTGTCAAGATTTCGAGGACGGCGTTTTTCTTGCTAAAATCACAAGTATTGAT
GAGCACGATGCAAGAAAGATC
