>Addgene plasmid #37838 | pAV1825 | addgene partial sequence | sequence record 56302 | DsRed1-N 5'-GTACTGGAACTGGGGGGACAG-3'
GGTCTGGGTGCCCTCGTAGGGGCGGCCCTCGCNNTCGCCCTCGATCTCGAACTCGTGGCCGTTCACGGAG
CCCTCCATGCGCACCTTGAAGCGCATGAACTCCTTGATGACGTCCTCGGAGGAGGCCATCGGTACCGTCG
ACGCTAGGACCGGTTCGGAGACTGCCAGTGCGGATGCTGGTGCCAGAAAGATAAAGAACAGTGCCAGCAA
AACCTTATGCATTTTTGCTAGCCAAGGGTCCTCCTGAAAATGTTCTATGTTATGTTAGTATCATTCGAAA
CATACCTTTGGGTCCTTTGGCCAATCCCGGGGATCCTCTAGACGGAGAAGAGACATGATTTAATCACTGA
AAATTATTTCAAATTCCAAGAATCAAAACAACCGGAAATAGTTTTTTGTAAAAGTTCAAAAAGAGCATGA
GAGAGAGACGAGAGAGCGCTATGTGCTCTTGATGTTAAAGCAAACGAAGAACTGATAAAAAGTAATTGAT
AATAAAGAAGAGAAATAGAGATACGAAAGAGAATGAAATTGGGAAACATGGTAATAGGATTGGAATCTTA
GGTATGGCACTTGTGTCGACAGTATTTAGAAGCCGATTACTGTCATTTCCAGGTGAAATTTTGTGATTAA
ATTTCAGGTCTTAACATCAATTATCACAGTTAATATTGCTTAGAACAATTTTTCGTTGTGTTAAAGGTAC
TGGTAGATGTTTTCAAAATGTTCAGTAAACGTTTTGGCAGATTGCCAAATTAAAAAAAAAAACTTTTTGA
AAAAG
