[The description below was written by a language model from this plasmid's Addgene catalogue record.]
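Description:
pAV1825 is a Caenorhabditis elegans expression plasmid built on pPD49.26, one of the Fire Lab worm vector kit backbones (about 3.4 kb without insert). It is propagated in E. coli under ampicillin selection. The record gives no copy number and includes no feature table, so the origin of replication and any backbone elements flanking the cloning site, such as a 3′ UTR, are not documented here.

The payload is Pnhx-2::DsRed::KDEL, a red fluorescent protein coding sequence driven by the nhx-2 promoter. This promoter is generally used to direct expression in the worm intestine. The DsRed open reading frame was inserted by restriction cloning between KpnI and KasI sites, both of which are retained. It carries a C-terminal KDEL tetrapeptide, the canonical retrieval signal that causes soluble proteins escaping to the Golgi to be returned to the endoplasmic reticulum. KDEL-dependent retention requires that the protein first enter the secretory pathway, but the record does not state whether a signal peptide is present upstream of DsRed.

Given its design and the associated publication, which concerns a pro-cathepsin L mutant as a luminal substrate for ER-associated degradation in C. elegans, the construct most plausibly serves as a red fluorescent ER marker in intestinal cells of transgenic worms. This would allow co-localisation with other fluorescently tagged proteins under study. The record does not specify a co-injection or transformation marker, so transgenic animals would have to be identified by the DsRed signal itself or by a separately supplied marker.
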