Addgene plasmid #37838: pAV1825
Depositing lab: Gary Silverman. Depositing organization: University of Pittsburgh (University, School of Medicine, and Cancer Institute). Publication: A pro-cathepsin L mutant is a luminal substrate for endoplasmic-reticulum-associated degradation in C. elegans. Miedel MT, Graf NJ, Stephen KE, Long OS, Pak SC, Perlmutter DH, Silverman GA, Luke CJ. PLoS One. 2012;7(7):e40145. Epub 2012 Jul 2. 10.1371/journal.pone.0040145 PubMed 22768338.
Backbone
  Vector backbone: pPD49.26
  Backbone manufacturer: Fire Lab
  Backbone size w/o insert (bp): 3410
  Vector type: Worm Expression
Growth in bacteria
  Bacterial resistance: Ampicillin, 100 μg/mL
  Growth temperature: 37°C
  Growth strain: XL10 Gold
  Copy number: Unknown
Gene/Insert
  Gene/Insert name: Pnhx-2DsRed::KDEL
  Promoter: nhx-2
  Tag / fusion protein: KDEL (C terminal on insert)
  Cloning method: Restriction Enzyme; 5′ cloning site KpnI (not destroyed); 3′ cloning site KasI (not destroyed)
  Sequencing primers: 5′ TAGGTACCGATGGCCTCCTCCGAGGACGTCATC; 3′ TAGGCGCCCTACAGCTCGTCCTTCTTGTACAGGAACAGGTGGTGGCGGCC
Terms and licenses: Academic/Nonprofit Terms; Industry Terms: Not Available to Industry
How to cite: pAV1825 was a gift from Gary Silverman (Addgene plasmid # 37838 ; http://n2t.net/addgene:37838 ; RRID:Addgene_37838)
